>Addgene plasmid #220683 | AiP1929 - pAAV-AiE2478m-minBG-SYFP2-WPRE-BGHpA | addgene full sequence | sequence record 462012 | Addgene NGS Result
CCTGCAGGCAGCTGCGCGCTCGCTCGCTCACTGAGGCCGCCCGGGCGTCGGGCGACCTTTGGTCGCCCGG
CCTCAGTGAGCGAGCGAGCGCGCAGAGAGGGAGTGGCCAACTCCATCACTAGGGGTTCCTGCGGCCGCAA
GCAGGACCCATGTGGGCCAGCCACTGTCCCTCTTTCTGTAGCTGACTGTTGTCAGCTAATTCAGTAAATT
AACGTTGATTGATCATTGTCTCTGATCTGGACATAGTGACGGGGCTCCTGACACAAAAGTGAGGAGTCAG
GGCAGTTTCTTTAAGGACATAGATAATAACTGCAATGGTATGTGTTGGAAGCAGCAAGACCAATCTTCAT
GGTTTAAAGTAGGTGAGGTGGTCAGAGTTACAGAAAGTAAGCGCTTGCCCAGGTTACCCAACAGACATAC
ATACAGATGATTTGAATCAGTTTGTGACCTTAACCACCACACTGTAGAGTCAGGTGAAGAATGAAGGCAA
ATAGGTTGGAGATAAGAGACCTAGGGATGGGGACTGTGATTAGGAGCTGTGAGAGATACTAGAAGGACTG
TCCCCTGTCACAGAGGGCAGGCAAGAAGCCACATTTGACAGAAAGGCTGTCACACCACCCATCTGAAAGC
AAGCACTGGTTCTCAGCAGGAAGTCAGGCTTTGTTTCAACTCTCCCATCTTTGGGAGATCTGTTCAGTGT
CTTGTTCTCTCTCACACTCGGAGCTCGGGCTGGGCATAAAAGTCAGGGCAGAGCCATCTATTGCTTACAT
TTGCTTCTGGGATCCAGATCTTTCGAAGCTAGCGCTACCGGTCGCCACCATGGTGAGCAAGGGCGAGGAG
CTGTTCACCGGGGTGGTGCCCATCCTGGTCGAGCTGGACGGCGACGTAAACGGCCACAAGTTCAGCGTGT
CCGGCGAGGGCGAGGGCGATGCCACCTACGGCAAGCTGACCCTGAAGCTGATCTGCACCACCGGCAAGCT
GCCCGTGCCCTGGCCCACCCTCGTGACCACCCTGGGCTACGGCGTGCAGTGCTTCGCCCGCTACCCCGAC
CACATGAAGCAGCACGACTTCTTCAAGTCCGCCATGCCCGAAGGCTACGTCCAGGAGCGCACCATCTTCT
TCAAGGACGACGGCAACTACAAGACCCGCGCCGAGGTGAAGTTCGAGGGCGACACCCTGGTGAACCGCAT
CGAGCTGAAGGGCATCGACTTCAAGGAGGACGGCAACATCCTGGGGCACAAGCTGGAGTACAACTACAAC
AGCCACAACGTCTATATCACCGCCGACAAGCAGAAGAACGGCATCAAGGCCAACTTCAAGATCCGCCACA
ACATCGAGGACGGCGGCGTGCAGCTCGCCGACCACTACCAGCAGAACACCCCCATCGGCGACGGCCCCGT
GCTGCTGCCCGACAACCACTACCTGAGCTACCAGTCCAAGCTGAGCAAAGACCCCAACGAGAAGCGCGAT
CACATGGTCCTGCTGGAGTTCGTGACCGCCGCCGGGATCACTCTCGGCATGGACGAGCTGTACAAGTAAG
TCGACGGCGCGCCGCGGCCGCGAATTCGATATCATAATCAACCTCTGGATTACAAAATTTGTGAAAGATT
GACTGGTATTCTTAACTATGTTGCTCCTTTTACGCTATGTGGATACGCTGCTTTAATGCCTTTGTATCAT
GCTATTGCTTCCCGTATGGCTTTCATTTTCTCCTCCTTGTATAAATCCTGGTTAGTTCTTGCCACGGCGG
AACTCATCGCCGCCTGCCTTGCCCGCTGCTGGACAGGGGCTCGGCTGTTGGGCACTGACAATTCCGTGGC
TCGAGAGATCTTCGACTGTGCCTTCTAGTTGCCAGCCATCTGTTGTTTGCCCCTCCCCCGTGCCTTCCTT
GACCCTGGAAGGTGCCACTCCCACTGTCCTTTCCTAATAAAATGAGGAAATTGCATCGCATTGTCTGAGT
AGGTGTCATTCTATTCTGGGGGGTGGGGTGGGGCAGGACAGCAAGGGGGAGGATTGGGAAGACAATAGCA
GGCATGAGATCTCACGTGCGGACCGAGCGGCCGCAGGAACCCCTAGTGATGGAGTTGGCCACTCCCTCTC
TGCGCGCTCGCTCGCTCACTGAGGCCGGGCGACCAAAGGTCGCCCGACGCCCGGGCTTTGCCCGGGCGGC
CTCAGTGAGCGAGCGAGCGCGCAGCTGCCTGCAGGGGCGCCTGATGCGGTATTTTCTCCTTACGCATCTG
TGCGGTATTTCACACCGCATA
[95 nt withheld, positions 2262-2356]
T
[46 nt withheld, positions 2358-2403]
C
[141 nt withheld, positions 2405-2545]
CCTTTGACGTTGGAGTCCACGTTCTTT
[37 nt withheld, positions 2573-2609]
ACTCTATCTCGGGCTATTCTTTTGATTTATAAGGGATTTTGCCGATTTCGGTCTATTGGTTAAAAAATGA
GCTGATTTAACAAAAATTTAACGCGAATTTTAACAAAATATTAACGTTTACAATTTTATGGTGCACTCTC
AGTACAATCTGCTCTGATGCCGCATAGTTAAGCCAGCCCCGACACCCGCCAACACCCGCTGACGCGCCCT
GACGGGCTTGTCTGCTCCCGGCATCCGCTTACAGACAAGCTGTGACCGTCTCCGGGAGCTGCATGTGTCA
GAGGTTTTCACCGTCATCACCGAAACGCGCGAGACGAAAGGGCCTCGTGATACGCCTATTTTTATAGGTT
AATGTCATGATAATAATGGTTTCTTAGACGTCAGGTGGCACTTTTCGGGGAAATGTGCGCGGAACCCCTA
TTTGTTTATTTTTCTAAATACATTCAAATATGTATCCGCTCATGAGACAATAACCCTGATAAATGCTTCA
ATAATATTGAAAAAGGAAGAGTATGAGTATTCAACATTTCCGTGTCGCCCTTATTCCCTTTTTTGCGGCA
TTTTGCCTTCCTGTTTTTGCTCACCCAGAAACGCTGGTGAAAGTAAAAGATGCTGAAGATCAGTTGGGTG
CACGAGTGGGTTACATCGAACTGGATCTCAACAGCGGTAAGATCCTTGAGAGTTTTCGCCCCGAAGAACG
TTTTCCAATGATGAGCACTTTTAAAGTTCTGCTATGTGGCGCGGTATTATCCCGTATTGACGCCGGGCAA
GAGCAACTCGGTCGCCGCATACACTATTCTCAGAATGACTTGGTTGAGTACTCACCAGTCACAGAAAAGC
ATCTTACGGATGGCATGACAGTAAGAGAATTATGCAGTGCTGCCATAACCATGAGTGATAACACTGCGGC
CAACTTACTTCTGACAACGATCGGAGGACCGAAGGAGCTAACCGCTTTTTTGCACAACATGGGGGATCAT
GTAACTCGCCTTGATCGTTGGGAACCGGAGCTGAATGAAGCCATACCAAACGACGAGCGTGACACCACGA
TGCCTGTAGCAATGGCAACAACGTTGCGCAAACTATTAACTGGCGAACTACTTACTCTAGCTTCCCGGCA
ACAATTAATAGACTGGATGGAGGCGGATAAAGTTGCAGGACCACTTCTGCGCTCGGCCCTTCCGGCTGGC
TGGTTTATTGCTGATAAATCTGGAGCCGGTGAGCGTGGGTCTCGCGGTATCATTGCAGCACTGGGGCCAG
ATGGTAAGCCCTCCCGTATCGTAGTTATCTACACGACGGGGAGTCAGGCAACTATGGATGAACGAAATAG
ACAGATCGCTGAGATAGGTGCCTCACTGATTAAGCATTGGTAACTGTCAGACCAAGTTTACTCATATATA
CTTTAGATTGATTTAAAACTTCATTTTTAATTTAAAAGGATCTAGGTGAAGATCCTTTTTGATAATCTCA
TGACCAAAATCCCTTAACGTGAGTTTTCGTTCCACTGAGCGTCAGACCCCGTAGAAAAGATCAAAGGATC
TTCTTGAGATCCTTTTTTTCTGCGCGTAATCTGCTGCTTGCAAACAAAAAAACCACCGCTACCAGCGGTG
GTTTGTTTGCCGGATCAAGAGCTACCAACTCTTTTTCCGAAGGTAACTGGCTTCAGCAGAGCGCAGATAC
CAAATACTGTTCTTCTAGTGTAGCCGTAGTTAGGCCACCACTTCAAGAACTCTGTAGCACCGCCTACATA
CCTCGCTCTGCTAATCCTGTTACCAGTGGCTGCTGCCAGTGGCGATAAGTCGTGTCTTACCGGGTTGGAC
TCAAGACGATAGTTACCGGATAAGGCGCAGCGGTCGGGCTGAACGGGGGGTTCGTGCACACAGCCCAGCT
TGGAGCGAACGACCTACACCGAACTGAGATACCTACAGCGTGAGCTATGAGAAAGCGCCACGCTTCCCGA
AGGGAGAAAGGCGGACAGGTATCCGGTAAGCGGCAGGGTCGGAACAGGAGAGCGCACGAGGGAGCTTCCA
GGGGGAAACGCCTGGTATCTTTATAGTCCTGTCGGGTTTCGCCACCTCTGACTTGAGCGTCGATTTTTGT
GATGCTCGTCAGGGGGGCGGAGCCTATGGAAAAACGCCAGCAACGCGGCCTTTTTACGGTTCCTGGCCTT
TTGCTGGCCTTTTGCTCACATGT
Features (pLannotate 1.2.2; 14 found; start..end, strand, type, name):
     12..39      +  repeat_region  AAV2 ITR (fragment): inverted terminal repeat of adeno-associated virus serotype 2 inverted
     68..95      +  repeat_region  AAV2 ITR (fragment): inverted terminal repeat of adeno-associated virus serotype 2 inverted
    820..1536    +  CDS            SYFP2: SYFP2 is a basic (constitutively fluorescent) yellow fluorescent protein published in 2006, derived from Aequorea victoria. It is reported to be a very rapidly-maturing monomer with moderate acid sensitivity.
   1576..1733    +  misc_feature   WPRE (fragment): woodchuck hepatitis virus posttranscriptional regulatory element
   1739..1819    +  misc_feature   WPRE (fragment): woodchuck hepatitis virus posttranscriptional regulatory element
   1836..1947    +  polyA_signal   bGH poly(A) signal: bovine growth hormone polyadenylation signal
   2065..2205    +  repeat_region  AAV2 ITR: inverted terminal repeat of adeno-associated virus serotype 2 inverted
   2210..2261    -  misc_feature   bom (fragment): basis of mobility region from pBR322
   2280..2735    +  rep_origin     f1 ori (sequence partly withheld): f1 bacteriophage origin of replication; arrow indicates direction of (+) strand synthesis
   2736..2785    -  misc_feature   bom (fragment): basis of mobility region from pBR322
   2887..2922    -  CDS            rop (fragment): Rop protein, which maintains plasmids at low copy number; rop
   3017..3121    +  promoter       AmpR promoter: bla
   3122..3982    +  CDS            AmpR: β-lactamase; bla; confers resistance to ampicillin, carbenicillin, and related antibiotics
   4153..4741    +  rep_origin     ori: high-copy-number ColE1/pMB1/pBR322/pUC origin of replication
