[The description below was written by a language model from this plasmid's Addgene catalogue record and pLannotate feature annotations shown in this document.]
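Description:
AiP1929 - pAAV-AiE2478m-minBG-SYFP2-WPRE-BGHpA is an AAV transfer plasmid on a pAAV2 backbone, used to package a recombinant adeno-associated virus genome that reports the activity of a candidate brain cell-type enhancer. The 4.8 kb plasmid is maintained in bacteria through a high-copy ColE1/pUC-type origin and selected with ampicillin via the bla gene and its native promoter. An f1 phage origin and small remnants of pBR322 bom and rop sequences are also present in the backbone. The recombination-reduced NEB Stable growth strain fits the need to preserve the repeat-rich ITRs.

The payload lies between AAV2 inverted terminal repeats, which provide the signals for replication and encapsidation of the intervening DNA. The right ITR is annotated in full, while only short fragments are detected on the left side in the sequencing result. Inside the ITRs, the enhancer AiE2478m sits upstream of a minimal beta-globin promoter (minBG). Neither element is annotated in the feature table, but both presumably occupy the unannotated region preceding the reporter, and the depositor notes retained MluI and SgrAI cloning sites. A minimal promoter is generally expected to have little activity alone, so expression of SYFP2, a rapidly maturing monomeric yellow fluorescent protein, depends on the enhancer. Downstream, a WPRE (annotated as two fragments, possibly a shortened variant) boosts transcript stability and expression, and the bovine growth hormone polyadenylation signal terminates the transcript.

The construct is intended for producing enhancer AAVs that label specific populations of brain cells with fluorescence. The record does not state which cell population AiE2478m targets.
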