Addgene plasmid #220683: AiP1929 - pAAV-AiE2478m-minBG-SYFP2-WPRE-BGHpA
Purpose: AiE2478m is an enhancer sequence, designed to drive AAV-mediated transgene expression in specific populations of brain cells
Depositing lab: Allen Institute for Brain Science & Bosiljka Tasic. Depositing organization: Allen Institute. Publication: A suite of enhancer AAVs and transgenic mouse lines for genetic access to cortical cell types. Ben-Simon Y, Hooper M, Narayan S, Daigle TL, Dwivedi D, Way SW, Oster A, Stafford DA, Mich JK, Taormina MJ, Martinez RA, Opitz-Araya X, Roth JR, Alexander JR, Allen S, Amster A, Arbuckle J, Ayala A, Baker PM, Bakken TE, Barcelli T, Barta S, Bendrick J, Bertagnolli D, Bielstein C, Bishwakarma P, Bowlus J, Boyer G, Brouner K, Casian B, Casper T, Chakka AB, Chakrabarty R, Chance RK, Chavan S, Clark M, Colbert K, Collman F, Daniel S, Departee M, DiValentin P, Donadio N, Dotson N, Egdorf T, Fliss T, Gabitto M, Garcia J, Gary A, Gasperini M, Gloe J, Goldy J, Gore BB, Graybuck L, Greisman N, Haeseleer F, Halterman C, Haradon Z, Hastings SD, Helback O, Ho W, Hockemeyer D, Huang C, Huff S, Hunker A, Johansen N, Jones D, Juneau Z, Kalmbach B, Kannan M, Khem S, Kussick E, Kutsal R, Larsen R, Lee C, Lee AY, Leibly M, Lenz GH, Li S, Liang E, Lusk N, Madigan Z, Malloy J, Malone J, McCue R, Melchor J, Mollenkopf T, Moosman S, Morin E, Newman D, Ng L, Ngo K, Omstead V, Otto S, Oyama A, Pena N, Pham T, Phillips E, Pom CA, Potekhina L, Ransford S, Ray PL, Rette D, Reynoldson C, Rimorin C, Rocha D, Ruiz A, Sanchez REA, Sawyer L, Sedeno-Cortes A, Sevigny JP, Shapovalova N, Shepard N, Shulga L, Sigler AR, Siverts L, Soliman S, Somasundaram S, Staats B, Stewart K, Szelenyi E, Tieu M, Trader C, Tran A, van Velthoven CTJ, Walker M, Wang Y, Weed N, Wirthlin M, Wood T, Wynalda B, Yao Z, Zhou T, Ariza J, Dee N, Reding M, Ronellenfitch K, Mufti S, Sunkin SM, Smith KA, Esposito L, Waters J, Thyagarajan B, Yao S, Lein ES, Zeng H, Levi BP, Ngai J, Ting JT, Tasic B. Cell. 2025 May 16:S0092-8674(25)00513-6. doi: 10.1016/j.cell.2025.05.002. PubMed 40403729.
Backbone
  Vector backbone: pAAV2
  Vector type: AAV
Growth in bacteria
  Bacterial resistance: Ampicillin, 100 μg/mL
  Growth temperature: 37°C
  Growth strain: NEB Stable
  Copy number: High Copy
Gene/Insert
  Gene/Insert name: SYFP2
  Species: Synthetic
  Promoter: minBG
  Cloning method: Gibson Cloning
Terms and licenses: Academic/Nonprofit Terms; Industry Terms: Not Available to Industry
Depositor comments: 5' Cloning Site: MluI (not destroyed), 3' Cloning Site: SgrAI (not destroyed). Please visit https://doi.org/10.1101/2024.06.10.597244 for bioRxiv preprint.
How to cite: AiP1929 - pAAV-AiE2478m-minBG-SYFP2-WPRE-BGHpA was a gift from Allen Institute for Brain Science & Bosiljka Tasic (Addgene plasmid # 220683 ; http://n2t.net/addgene:220683 ; RRID:Addgene_220683)
